>Addgene plasmid #55043 | mCherry-Ezrin-N-14 | addgene full sequence | sequence record 271041 | Addgene NGS Result
TACGGTTCCTGGCCTTTTGCTGGCCTTTTGCTCACATGTTCTTTCCTGCGTTATCCCCTGATTCTGTGGA
TAACCGTATTACCGCCATGCATTAGTTATTAATAGTAATCAATTACGGGGTCATTAGTTCATAGCCCATA
TATGGAGTTCCGCGTTACATAACTTACGGTAAATGGCCCGCCTGGCTGACCGCCCAACGACCCCCGCCCA
TTGACGTCAATAATGACGTATGTTCCCATAGTAACGCCAATAGGGACTTTCCATTGACGTCAATGGGTGG
AGTATTTACGGTAAACTGCCCACTTGGCAGTACATCAAGTGTATCATATGCCAAGTACGCCCCCTATTGA
CGTCAATGACGGTAAATGGCCCGCCTGGCATTATGCCCAGTACATGACCTTATGGGACTTTCCTACTTGG
CAGTACATCTACGTATTAGTCATCGCTATTACCATGGTGATGCGGTTTTGGCAGTACATCAATGGGCGTG
GATAGCGGTTTGACTCACGGGGATTTCCAAGTCTCCACCCCATTGACGTCAATGGGAGTTTGTTTTGGCA
CCAAAATCAACGGGACTTTCCAAAATGTCGTAACAACTCCGCCCCATTGACGCAAATGGGCGGTAGGCGT
GTACGGTGGGAGGTCTATATAAGCAGAGCTGGTTTAGTGAACCGTCAGATCCGCTAGCGCCACCATGCCG
AAACCAATCAATGTCCGAGTTACCACCATGGATGCAGAGCTGGAGTTTGCAATCCAGCCAAATACAACTG
GAAAACAGCTTTTTGATCAGGTGGTAAAGACTATCGGCCTCCGGGAAGTGTGGTACTTTGGCCTCCACTA
TGTGGATAATAAAGGATTTCCTACCTGGCTGAAGCTGGATAAGAAGGTGTCTGCCCAGGAGGTCAGGAAG
GAGAATCCCCTCCAGTTCAAGTTCCGGGCCAAGTTCTACCCTGAAGATGTGGCTGAGGAGCTCATCCAGG
ACATCACCCAGAAACTTTTCTTCCTCCAAGTGAAGGAAGGAATCCTTAGCGATGAGATCTACTGCCCCCC
TGAGACTGCCGTGCTCTTGGGGTCCTACGCTGTGCAGGCCAAGTTTGGGGACTACAACAAAGAAGTGCAC
AAGTCTGGGTACCTCAGCTCTGAGCGGCTGATCCCTCAAAGAGTGATGGACCAGCACAAACTTACCAGGG
ACCAGTGGGAGGACCGGATCCAGGTGTGGCATGCGGAACACCGTGGGATGCTCAAAGATAATGCTATGTT
GGAATACCTGAAGATTGCTCAGGACCTGGAAATGTATGGAATCAACTATTTCGAGATAAAAAACAAGAAA
GGAACAGACCTTTGGCTTGGAGTTGATGCCCTTGGACTGAATATTTATGAGAAAGATGATAAGTTAACCC
CAAAGATTGGCTTTCCTTGGAGTGAAATCAGGAACATCTCTTTCAATGACAAAAAGTTTGTCATTAAACC
CATCGACAAGAAGGCACCTGACTTTGTGTTTTATGCCCCACGTCTGAGAATCAACAAGCGGATCCTGCAG
CTCTGCATGGGCAACCATGAGTTGTATATGCGCCGCAGGAAGCCTGACACCATCGAGGTGCAGCAGATGA
AGGCCCAGGCCCGGGAGGAGAAGCATCAGAAGCAGCTGGAGCGGCAACAGCTGGAAACAGAGAAGAAAAG
GAGAGAAACCGTGGAGAGAGAGAAAGAGCAGATGATGCGCGAGAAGGAGGAGTTGATGCTGCGGCTGCAG
GACTATGAGGAGAAGACAAAGAAGGCAGAGAGAGAGCTCTCGGAGCAGATTCAGAGGGCCCTGCAGCTGG
AGGAGGAGAGGAAGCGGGCACAGGAGGAGGCCGAGCGCCTAGAGGCTGACCGTATGGCTGCACTGCGGGC
TAAGGAGGAGCTGGAGAGACAGGCGGTGGATCAGATAAAGAGCCAGGAGCAGCTGGCTGCGGAGCTTGCA
GAATACACTGCCAAGATTGCCCTCCTGGAAGAGGCGCGGAGGCGCAAGGAGGATGAAGTTGAAGAGTGGC
AGCACAGGGCCAAAGAAGCCCAGGATGACCTGGTGAAGACCAAGGAGGAGCTGCACCTGGTGATGACAGC
ACCCCCGCCCCCACCACCCCCCGTGTACGAGCCGGTGAGCTACCATGTCCAGGAGAGCTTGCAGGATGAG
GGCGCAGAGCCCACGGGCTACAGCGCGGAGCTGTCTAGTGAGGGCATCCGGGATGACCGCAATGAGGAGA
AGCGCATCACTGAGGCAGAGAAGAACGAGCGTGTGCAGCGGCAGCTGCTGACGCTGAGCAGCGAGCTGTC
CCAGGCCCGAGATGAGAATAAGAGGACCCACAATGACATCATCCACAACGAGAACATGAGGCAAGGCCGG
GACAAGTACAAGACGCTGCGGCAGATCCGGCAGGGCAACACCAAGCAGCGCATCGACGAGTTCGAGGCCC
TGGCATCCGGCGGTAGCGGCGGTGGCAGCGGACCGGTCGCCACCATGGTGAGCAAGGGCGAGGAGGATAA
CATGGCCATCATCAAGGAGTTCATGCGCTTCAAGGTGCACATGGAGGGCTCCGTGAACGGCCACGAGTTC
GAGATCGAGGGCGAGGGCGAGGGCCGCCCCTACGAGGGCACCCAGACCGCCAAGCTGAAGGTGACCAAGG
GTGGCCCCCTGCCCTTCGCCTGGGACATCCTGTCCCCTCAGTTCATGTACGGCTCCAAGGCCTACGTGAA
GCACCCCGCCGACATCCCCGACTACTTGAAGCTGTCCTTCCCCGAGGGCTTCAAGTGGGAGCGCGTGATG
AACTTCGAGGACGGCGGCGTGGTGACCGTGACCCAGGACTCCTCCCTGCAGGACGGCGAGTTCATCTACA
AGGTGAAGCTGCGCGGCACCAACTTCCCCTCCGACGGCCCCGTAATGCAGAAGAAGACCATGGGCTGGGA
GGCCTCCTCCGAGCGGATGTACCCCGAGGACGGCGCCCTGAAGGGCGAGATCAAGCAGAGGCTGAAGCTG
AAGGACGGCGGCCACTACGACGCTGAGGTCAAGACCACCTACAAGGCCAAGAAGCCCGTGCAGCTGCCCG
GCGCCTACAACGTCAACATCAAGTTGGACATCACCTCCCACAACGAGGACTACACCATCGTGGAACAGTA
CGAACGCGCCGAGGGCCGCCACTCCACCGGCGGCATGGACGAGCTGTACAAGTAAAGCGGCCGCGACTCT
AGATCATAATCAGCCATACCACATTTGTAGAGGTTTTACTTGCTTTAAAAAACCTCCCACACCTCCCCCT
GAACCTGAAACATAAAATGAATGCAATTGTTGTTGTTAACTTGTTTATTGCAGCTTATAATGGTTACAAA
TAAAGCAATAGCATCACAAATTTCACAAATAAAGCATTTTTTTCACTGCATTCTAGTTGTGGTTTGTCCA
AACTCATCAATGTATCTTAAGGCGTAAATTGTAAGCGTTAATATTTTGTTAAAATTCGCGTTAAATTTTT
GTTAAATCAGCTCATTTTTTAACCAATAGGCCGAAATCGGCAAAATCCCTTATAAATCAAAAGAATAGAC
CGAGATAGGGT
[37 nt withheld, positions 3582-3618]
AAAGAACGTGGACTCCAACGTCAAAGG
[49 nt withheld, positions 3646-3694]
T
[91 nt withheld, positions 3696-3786]
G
[124 nt withheld, positions 3788-3911]
CAGGTGGCACTTTTCGGGGAAATGTGCGCGGAACCCCTATTTGTTTATTTTTCTAAATACATTCAAATAT
GTATCCGCTCATGAGACAATAACCCTGATAAATGCTTCAATAATATTGAAAAAGGAAGAGTCCTGAGGCG
GAAAGAACCAGCTGTGGAATGTGTGTCAGTTAGGGTGTGGAAAGTCCCCAGGCTCCCCAGCAGGCAGAAG
TATGCAAAGCATGCATCTCAATTAGTCAGCAACCAGGTGTGGAAAGTCCCCAGGCTCCCCAGCAGGCAGA
AGTATGCAAAGCATGCATCTCAATTAGTCAGCAACCATAGTCCCGCCCCTAACTCCGCCCATCCCGCCCC
TAACTCCGCCCAGTTCCGCCCATTCTCCGCCCCATGGCTGACTAATTTTTTTTATTTATGCAGAGGCCGA
GGCCGCCTCGGCCTCTGAGCTATTCCAGAAGTAGTGAGGAGGCTTTTTTGGAGGCCTAGGCTTTTGCAAA
GATCGATCAAGAGACAGGATGAGGATCGTTTCGCATGATTGAACAAGATGGATTGCACGCAGGTTCTCCG
GCCGCTTGGGTGGAGAGGCTATTCGGCTATGACTGGGCACAACAGACAATCGGCTGCTCTGATGCCGCCG
TGTTCCGGCTGTCAGCGCAGGGGCGCCCGGTTCTTTTTGTCAAGACCGACCTGTCCGGTGCCCTGAATGA
ACTGCAAGACGAGGCAGCGCGGCTATCGTGGCTGGCCACGACGGGCGTTCCTTGCGCAGCTGTGCTCGAC
GTTGTCACTGAAGCGGGAAGGGACTGGCTGCTATTGGGCGAAGTGCCGGGGCAGGATCTCCTGTCATCTC
ACCTTGCTCCTGCCGAGAAAGTATCCATCATGGCTGATGCAATGCGGCGGCTGCATACGCTTGATCCGGC
TACCTGCCCATTCGACCACCAAGCGAAACATCGCATCGAGCGAGCACGTACTCGGATGGAAGCCGGTCTT
GTCGATCAGGATGATCTGGACGAAGAGCATCAGGGGCTCGCGCCAGCCGAACTGTTCGCCAGGCTCAAGG
CGAGCATGCCCGACGGCGAGGATCTCGTCGTGACCCATGGCGATGCCTGCTTGCCGAATATCATGGTGGA
AAATGGCCGCTTTTCTGGATTCATCGACTGTGGCCGGCTGGGTGTGGCGGACCGCTATCAGGACATAGCG
TTGGCTACCCGTGATATTGCTGAAGAGCTTGGCGGCGAATGGGCTGACCGCTTCCTCGTGCTTTACGGTA
TCGCCGCTCCCGATTCGCAGCGCATCGCCTTCTATCGCCTTCTTGACGAGTTCTTCTGAGCGGGACTCTG
GGGTTCGAAATGACCGACCAAGCGACGCCCAACCTGCCATCACGAGATTTCGATTCCACCGCCGCCTTCT
ATGAAAGGTTGGGCTTCGGAATCGTTTTCCGGGACGCCGGCTGGATGATCCTCCAGCGCGGGGATCTCAT
GCTGGAGTTCTTCGCCCACCCTAGGGGGAGGCTAACTGAAACACGGAAGGAGACAATACCGGAAGGAACC
CGCGCTATGACGGCAATAAAAAGACAGAATAAAACGCACGGTGTTGGGTCGTTTGTTCATAAACGCGGGG
TTCGGTCCCAGGGCTGGCACTCTGTCGATACCCCACCGAGACCCCATTGGGGCCAATACGCCCGCGTTTC
TTCCTTTTCCCCACCCCACCCCCCAAGTTCGGGTGAAGGCCCAGGGCTCGCAGCCAACGTCGGGGCGGCA
GGCCCTGCCATAGCCTCAGGTTACTCATATATACTTTAGATTGATTTAAAACTTCATTTTTAATTTAAAA
GGATCTAGGTGAAGATCCTTTTTGATAATCTCATGACCAAAATCCCTTAACGTGAGTTTTCGTTCCACTG
AGCGTCAGACCCCGTAGAAAAGATCAAAGGATCTTCTTGAGATCCTTTTTTTCTGCGCGTAATCTGCTGC
TTGCAAACAAAAAAACCACCGCTACCAGCGGTGGTTTGTTTGCCGGATCAAGAGCTACCAACTCTTTTTC
CGAAGGTAACTGGCTTCAGCAGAGCGCAGATACCAAATACTGTTCTTCTAGTGTAGCCGTAGTTAGGCCA
CCACTTCAAGAACTCTGTAGCACCGCCTACATACCTCGCTCTGCTAATCCTGTTACCAGTGGCTGCTGCC
AGTGGCGATAAGTCGTGTCTTACCGGGTTGGACTCAAGACGATAGTTACCGGATAAGGCGCAGCGGTCGG
GCTGAACGGGGGGTTCGTGCACACAGCCCAGCTTGGAGCGAACGACCTACACCGAACTGAGATACCTACA
GCGTGAGCTATGAGAAAGCGCCACGCTTCCCGAAGGGAGAAAGGCGGACAGGTATCCGGTAAGCGGCAGG
GTCGGAACAGGAGAGCGCACGAGGGAGCTTCCAGGGGGAAACGCCTGGTATCTTTATAGTCCTGTCGGGT
TTCGCCACCTCTGACTTGAGCGTCGATTTTTGTGATGCTCGTCAGGGGGGCGGAGCCTATGGAAAAACGC
CAGCAACGCGGCCTTTT
Features (pLannotate 1.2.2; 15 found; start..end, strand, type, name):
     26..85      +  rep_origin     RSF ori (fragment): Plasmids containing the RSF 1030 origin of replication can be propagated in E. coli cells that contain additional plasmids with compatible origins.
    153..456     +  enhancer       CMV enhancer: human cytomegalovirus immediate early enhancer
    457..660     +  promoter       CMV promoter: human cytomegalovirus (CMV) immediate early promoter
    695..2452    +  CDS            EZR: EZRI_HUMAN - Also known as VIL2. Experimental evidence at protein level: Swiss-Prot protein existence level 1. Probably involved in connections of major cytoskeletal structures to the plasma membrane. In epithelial cells, required for the formation of microvilli and membrane ruffles on the apical pole. Along with PLEKHG6, required for normal macropinocytosis. From Homo sapiens (Human).
   2495..3202    +  CDS            mCherry: mCherry is a basic (constitutively fluorescent) red fluorescent protein published in 2004, derived from Discosoma sp.. It is reported to be a very rapidly-maturing monomer with low acid sensitivity.
   3222..3305    +  CDS            large T antigen (fragment): large T antigen from SV40 (simian virus 40)
   3328..3449    +  polyA_signal   SV40 poly(A) signal: SV40 polyadenylation signal
   3483..3911    -  rep_origin     f1 ori (sequence partly withheld): f1 bacteriophage origin of replication; arrow indicates direction of (+) strand synthesis
   3938..4042    +  promoter       AmpR promoter: bla
   4044..4401    +  promoter       SV40 promoter: SV40 enhancer and early promoter
   4436..5230    +  CDS            NeoR/KanR: aminoglycoside phosphotransferase from Tn5; aph(3')-II (or nptII); confers resistance to neomycin, kanamycin, and G418 (Geneticin®)
   5251..5403    +  CDS            ble (fragment): BLE_KLEPN - Experimental evidence at protein level: Swiss-Prot protein existence level 1. Binding protein with a strong affinity to the bleomycin family of antibiotics. Binds to CL990; an antimitotic-antibiotic compound. From Klebsiella pneumoniae.
   5462..5509    +  polyA_signal   HSV TK poly(A) signal: herpes simplex virus thymidine kinase polyadenylation signal (Cole and Stacy, 1985)
   5600..5616    -  polyA_signal   bGH poly(A) signal (fragment): bovine growth hormone polyadenylation signal
   5838..6426    +  rep_origin     ori: high-copy-number ColE1/pMB1/pBR322/pUC origin of replication
