[The description below was written by a language model from this plasmid's Addgene catalogue record and pLannotate feature annotations shown in this document.]
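Description:
mCherry-Ezrin-N-14 is a mammalian expression plasmid built on the mCherry-N1 backbone that produces human ezrin (EZR, also known as VIL2) fused at its C terminus to the red fluorescent protein mCherry. The sequenced record is about 6.4 kb. It is maintained in E. coli as a high-copy plasmid through a ColE1/pUC-type origin, and an f1 phage origin is also present. A single NeoR/KanR gene (the Tn5 aminoglycoside phosphotransferase) serves both hosts. A bacterial bla-type promoter drives it for kanamycin selection in bacteria, while the adjacent SV40 enhancer/early promoter and an HSV TK polyadenylation signal allow G418 selection of stably transfected mammalian cells. The short hits annotated as RSF ori, large T antigen, ble and bGH poly(A) are only fragments and appear to be backbone remnants rather than functional parts.

The expression cassette consists of the human CMV immediate-early enhancer and promoter, the ezrin coding sequence, a short in-frame gap of about 14 codons (probably the "14" in the name, though the record does not explain it), the mCherry coding sequence, and an SV40 polyadenylation signal. Ezrin links major cytoskeletal structures to the plasma membrane and is needed for microvilli and membrane ruffle formation in epithelial cells. The fusion therefore acts as a constitutively expressed live-cell marker. The record lists its localization as focal adhesions and membrane, with excitation at 587 nm and emission at 610 nm. Typical use is transient or stable transfection of mammalian cells for fluorescence imaging of ezrin distribution and membrane-cytoskeleton dynamics. The cloning method is not recorded.
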