Addgene plasmid #55043: mCherry-Ezrin-N-14
Purpose: Localization: Focal Adhesions/Membrane, Excitation: 587, Emission: 610
Depositing lab: Michael Davidson. Depositing organization: Florida State University, Tallahassee.
Backbone
  Vector backbone: mCherry-N1
  Backbone size w/o insert (bp): 4750
  Vector type: Mammalian Expression
  Selectable markers: Neomycin (select with G418)
Growth in bacteria
  Bacterial resistance: Kanamycin, 50 μg/mL
  Growth temperature: 37°C
  Growth strain: DH5alpha
  Copy number: High Copy
Gene/Insert
  Gene/Insert name: Ezrin (alt name: NM_003379.3)
  Species: H. sapiens (human)
  Entrez Gene: EZR (a.k.a. CVIL, CVL, HEL-S-105, VIL2)
  Promoter: CMV
  Tag / fusion protein: mCherry (C terminal on backbone)
  Cloning method: Unknown
  Sequencing primers: 5′ CMV-F; 3′ SV40pA-R
Terms and licenses: Academic/Nonprofit Terms; Industry Terms: Not Available to Industry
Depositor comments: . Excitation = 587; Emission = 610
How to cite: mCherry-Ezrin-N-14 was a gift from Michael Davidson (Addgene plasmid # 55043 ; http://n2t.net/addgene:55043 ; RRID:Addgene_55043)
