>Addgene plasmid #55043 | mCherry-Ezrin-N-14 | depositor partial sequence | sequence record 85427 | insert sequence
GTGACGTCAGATCCGCTAGCGCCACCATGCCGAAACCAATCAATGTCCGAGTTACCACCATGGATGCAGA
GCTGGAGTTTGCAATCCAGCCAAATACAACTGGAAAACAGCTTTTTGATCAGGTGGTAAAGACTATCGGC
CTCCGGGAAGTGTGGTACTTTGGCCTCCACTATGTGGATAATAAAGGATTTCCTACCTGGCTGAAGCTGG
ATAAGAAGGTGTCTGCCCAGGAGGTCAGGAAGGAGAATCCCCTCCAGTTCAAGTTCCGGGCCAAGTTCTA
CCCTGAAGATGTGGCTGAGGAGCTCATCCAGGACATCACCCAGAAACTTTTCTTCCTCCAAGTGAAGGAA
GGAATCCTTAGCGATGAGATCTACTGCCCCCCTGAGACTGCCGTGCTCTTGGGGTCCTACGCTGTGCAGG
CCAAGTTTGGGGACTACAACAAAGAAGTGCACAAGTCTGGGTACCTCAGCTCTGAGCGGCTGATCCCTCA
AAGAGTGATGGACCAGCACAAACTTACCAGGGACCAGTGGGAGGACCGGATCCAGGTGTGGCATGCGGAA
CACCGTGGGATGCTCAAAGATAATGCTATGTTGGAATACCTGAAGATTGCTCAGGACCTGGAAATGTATG
GAATCAACTATTTCGAGATAAAAAACAAGAAAGGAACAGACCTTTGGCTTGGAGTTGATGCCCTTGGACT
GAATATTTATGAGAAAGATGATAAGTTAACCCCAAAGATTGGCTTTCCTTGGAGTGAAATCAGGAACATC
TCTTTCAATGACAAAAAGTTTGTCATTAAACCCATCGACAAGAAGGCACCTGACTTTGTGTTTTATGCCC
CACGTCTGAGAATCAACAAGCGGATCCTGCAGCTCTGCATGGGCAACCATGAGTTGTATATGCGCCGCAG
GAAGCCTGACACCATCGAGGTGCAGCAGATGAAGGCCCAGGCCCGGGAGGAGAAGCATCAGAAGCAGCTG
GAGCGGCAACAGCTGGAAACAGAGAAGAAAAGGAGAGAAACCGTGGAGAGAGAGAAAGAGCAGATGATGC
GCGAGAAGGAGGAGTTGATGCTGCGGCTGCAGGACTATGAGGAGAAGACAAAGAAGGCAGAGAGAGAGCT
CTCGGAGCAGATTCAGAGGGCCCTGCAGCTGGAGGAGGAGAGGAAGCGGGCACAGGAGGAGGCCGAGCGC
CTAGAGGCTGACCGTATGGCTGCACTGCGGGCTAAGGAGGAGCTGGAGAGACAGGCGGTGGATCAGATAA
AGAGCCAGGAGCAGCTGGCTGCGGAGCTTGCAGAATACACTGCCAAGATTGCCCTCCTGGAAGAGGCGCG
GAGGCGCAAGGAGGATGAAGTTGAAGAGTGGCAGCACAGGGCCAAAGAAGCCCAGGATGACCTGGTGAAG
ACCAAGGAGGAGCTGCACCTGGTGATGACAGCACCCCCGCCCCCACCACCCCCCGTGTACGAGCCGGTGA
GCTACCATGTCCAGGAGAGCTTGCAGGATGAGGGCGCAGAGCCCACGGGCTACAGCGCGGAGCTGTCTAG
TGAGGGCATCCGGGATGACCGCAATGAGGAGAAGCGCATCACTGAGGCAGAGAAGAACGAGCGTGTGCAG
CGGCAGCTGCTGACGCTGAGCAGCGAGCTGTCCCAGGCCCGAGATGAGAATAAGAGGACCCACAATGACA
TCATCCACAACGAGAACATGAGGCAAGGCCGGGACAAGTACAAGACGCTGCGGCAGATCCGGCAGGGCAA
CACCAAGCAGCGCATCGACGAGTTCGAGGCCCTGGCATCCGGCGGTAGCGGCGGTGGCAGCGGACCGGTC
GCCACCATGGTGAGCAAGGGCGAGGAGGATAACATGGCCATCATCAAGGAGTTCATGCGCTTCAAGGTGC
ACATGGAGGGCTCCGTGAACGGCCACGAGTTCGAGATCGAGGGCGAGGGCGAGGGCCGCCCCTACGAGGG
CACCCAGACCGCCAAGCTGAAGGTGACCAAGGGTGGCCCCCTGCCCTTCGCCTGGGACATCCTGTCCCCT
CAGTTCATGTACGGCTCCAAGGCCTACGTGAAGCACCCCGCCGACATCCCCGACTACTTGAAGCTGTCCT
TCCCCGAGGGCTTCAAGTGGGAGCGCGTGATGAACTTCGAGGACGGCGGCGTGGTGACCGTGACCCAGGA
CTCCTCCCTGCAGGACGGCGAGTTCATCTACAAGGTGAAGCTGCGCGGCACCAACTTCCCCTCCGACGGC
CCCGTAATGCAGAAGAAGACCATGGGCTGGGAGGCCTCCTCCGAGCGGATGTACCCCGAGGACGGCGCCC
TGAAGGGCGAGATCAAGCAGAGGCTGAAGCTGAAGGACGGCGGCCACTACGACGCTGAGGTCAAGACCAC
CTACAAGGCCAAGAAGCCCGTGCAGCTGCCCGGCGCCTACAACGTCAACATCAAGTTGGACATCACCTCC
CACAACGAGGACTACACCATCGTGGAACAGTACGAACGCGCCGAGGGCCGCCACTCCACCGGCGGCATGG
ACGAGCTGTACAAGTAAAGCGGCCGCGACTCTAGATCATAATCAGC
